>Addgene plasmid #196509 | psPax2-D64V-NC-mNeon | addgene full sequence | sequence record 386215 | Addgene Partial NGS Result
GGTCGACATTGATTATTGACTAGTTATTAATAGTAATCAATTACGGGGTCATTAGTTCATAGCCCATATA
TGGAGTTCCGCGTTACATAACTTACGGTAAATGGCCCGCCTGGCTGACCGCCCAACGACCCCCGCCCATT
GACGTCAATAATGACGTATGTTCCCATAGTAACGCCAATAGGGACTTTCCATTGACGTCAATGGGTGGAG
TATTTACGGTAAACTGCCCACTTGGCAGTACATCAAGTGTATCATATGCCAAGTACGCCCCCTATTGACG
TCAATGACGGTAAATGGCCCGCCTGGCATTATGCCCAGTACATGACCTTATGGGACTTTCCTACTTGGCA
GTACATCTACGTATTAGTCATCGCTATTACCATGGTCGAGGTGAGCCCCACGTTCTGCTTCACTCTCCCC
ATCTCCCCCCCCTCCCCACCCCCAATTTTGTATTTATTTATTTTTTAATTATTTTGTGCAGCGATGGGGG
CGGGGGGGGGGGGGGGGCGCGCCAGGCGGGGCGGGGCGGGGCGAGGGGCGGGGCGGGGCGAGGCGGAGAG
GTGCGGCGGCAGCCAATCAGAGCGGCGCGCTCCGAAAGTTTCCTTTTATGGCGAGGCGGCGGCGGCGGCG
GCCCTATAAAAAGCGAAGCGCGCGGCGGGCGGGAGTCGCTGCGCGCTGCCTTCGCCCCGTGCCCCGCTCC
GCCGCCGCCTCGCGCCGCCCGCCCCGGCTCTGACTGACCGCGTTACTCCCACAGGTGAGCGGGCGGGACG
GCCCTTCTCCTCCGGGCTGTAATTAGCGCTTGGTTTAATGACGGCTTGTTTCTTTTCTGTGGCTGCGTGA
AAGCCTTGAGGGGCTCCGGGAGGGCCCTTTGTGCGGGGGGAGCGGCTCGGGGGGTGCGTGCGTGTGTGTG
TGCGTGGGGAGCGCCGCGTGCGGCTCCGCGCTGCCCGGCGGCTGTGAGCGCTGCGGGCGCGGCGCGGGGC
TTTGTGCGCTCCGCAGTGTGCGCGAGGGGAGCGCGGCCGGGGGCGGTGCCCCGCGGTGCGGGGGGGGCTG
CGAGGGGAACAAAGGCTGCGTGCGGGGTGTGTGCGTGGGGGGGTGAGCAGGGGGTGTGGGCGCGTCGGTC
GGGCTGCAACCCCCCCTGCACCCCCCTCCCCGAGTTGCTGAGCACGGCCCGGCTTCGGGTGCGGGGCTCC
GTACGGGGCGTGGCGCGGGGCTCGCCGTGCCGGGCGGGGGGTGGCGGCAGGTGGGGGTGCCGGGCGGGGC
GGGGCCGCCTCGGGCCGGGGAGGGCTCGGGGGAGGGGCGCGGCGGCCCCCGGAGCGCCGGCGGCTGTCGA
GGCGCGGCGAGCCGCAGCCATTGCCTTTTATGGTAATCGTGCGAGAGGGCGCAGGGACTTCCTTTGTCCC
AAATCTGTGCGGAGCCGAAATCTGGGAGGCGCCGCCGCACCCCCTCTAGCGGGCGCGGGGCGAAGCGGTG
CGGCGCCGGCAGGAAGGAAATGGGCGGGGAGGGCCTTCGTGCGTCGCCGCGCCGCCGTCCCCTTCTCCCT
CTCCAGCCTCGGGGCTGTCCGCGGGGGGACGGCTGCCTTCGGGGGGGACGGGGCAGGGCGGGGTTCGGCT
TCTGGCGTGTGACCGGCGGCTCTAGAGCCTCTGCTAACCATGTTCATGCCTTCTTCTTTTTCCTACAGCT
CCTGGGCAACGTGCTGGTTATTGTGCTGTCTCATCATTTTGGCAAAGAATTCGGGCCGCGTTGACGCGCA
CGGCAAGAGGCGAGGGGCGGCGACTGGTGAGAGATGGGTGCGAGAGCGTCAGTATTAAGCGGGGGAGAAT
TAGATCGATGGGAAAAAATTCGGTTAAGGCCAGGGGGAAAGAAAAAATATAAATTAAAACATATAGTATG
GGCAAGCAGGGAGCTAGAACGATTCGCAGTTAATCCTGGCCTGTTAGAAACATCAGAAGGCTGTAGACAA
ATACTGGGACAGCTACAACCATCCCTTCAGACAGGATCAGAAGAACTTAGATCATTATATAATACAGTAG
CAACCCTCTATTGTGTGCATCAAAGGATAGAGATAAAAGACACCAAGGAAGCTTTAGACAAGATAGAGGA
AGAGCAAAACAAAAGTAAGAAAAAAGCACAGCAAGCAGCAGCTGACACAGGACACAGCAATCAGGTCAGC
CAAAATTACCCTATAGTGCAGAACATCCAGGGGCAAATGGTACATCAGGCCATATCACCTAGAACTTTAA
ATGCATGGGTAAAAGTAGTAGAAGAGAAGGCTTTCAGCCCAGAAGTGATACCCATGTTTTCAGCATTATC
AGAAGGAGCCACCCCACAAGATTTAAACACCATGCTAAACACAGTGGGGGGACATCAAGCAGCCATGCAA
ATGTTAAAAGAGACCATCAATGAGGAAGCTGCAGAATGGGATAGAGTGCATCCAGTGCATGCAGGGCCTA
TTGCACCAGGCCAGATGAGAGAACCAAGGGGAAGTGACATAGCAGGAACTACTAGTACCCTTCAGGAACA
AATAGGATGGATGACACATAATCCACCTATCCCAGTAGGAGAAATCTATAAAAGATGGATAATCCTGGGA
TTAAATAAAATAGTAAGAATGTATAGCCCT
[222 nt withheld, positions 2621-2842]
GGGGGACCCGGCCATAAAGCAAGAGTTTTGGCTGAAGCAATGAGCCAAGTAACAAATCCAGCTACCATAA
TGATACAGAAAGGCAATTTTAGGAACCAAAGAAAGACTGTTAAGTGTTTCAATTGTGGCAAAGAAGGGCA
CATAGCCAAAAATTGCAGGGCCCCTAGGAAAAAGGGCTGTTGGAAATGTGGAAAGGAAGGACACCAAATG
AAAGATTGTTCCGGTGGAGGTGGATCCGGTGGAGGTTCCATCGATGTGAGCAAGGGCGAGGAGGATAACA
TGGCCTCTCTCCCAGCGACACATGAGTTACACATCTTTGGCTCCATCAACGGTGTGGACTTTGACATGGT
GGGTCAGGGCACCGGCAATCCAAATGATGGTTATGAGGAGTTAAACCTGAAGTCCACCAAGGGTGACCTC
CAGTTCTCCCCCTGGATTCTGGTCCCTCATATCGGGTATGGCTTCCATCAGTACCTGCCCTACCCTGACG
GGATGTCGCCTTTCCAGGCCGCTATGGTAGATGGCTCCGGATACCAAGTCCATCGCACAATGCAGTTTGA
AGATGGTGCCTCCCTTACTGTTAACTACCGCTACACCTACGAGGGAAGCCACATCAAAGGAGAGGCCCAG
GTGAAGGGGACTGGTTTCCCTGCTGACGGTCCTGTGATGACCAACTCGCTGACCGCTGCGGACTGGTGCA
GGTCGAAGAAGACTTACCCCAACGACAAAACCATCATCAGTACCTTTAAGTGGAGTTACACCACTGGAAA
TGGCAAGCGCTACCGGAGCACTGCGCGGACCACCTACACCTTTGCCAAGCCAATGGCGGCTAACTATCTG
AAGAACCAGCCGATGTACGTGTTCCGTAAGACGGAGCTCAAGCACTCCAAGACCGAGCTCAACTTCAAGG
AGTGGCAAAAGGCCTTTACCGATGTGATGGGCATGGACGAGCTGTACAAGTCCGGAGGTGGAGGTGGAAC
TGAGAGACAGGCTAATTTTTTAGGGAAGATCTGGCCTTCCCACAAGGGAAGGCCAGGGAATTTTCTTCAG
AGCAGACCAGAGCCAACAGCCCCACCAGAAGAGAGCTTCAGGTTTGGGGAAGAGACAACAACTCCCTCTC
AGAAGCAGGAGCCGATAGACAAGGAACTGTATCCTTTAGCTTCCCTCAGATCACTCTTTGGCAGCGACCC
CTCGTCACAATAAAGATAGGGGGGCAATTAAAGGAAGCTCTATTAGATACAGGAGCAGATGATACAGTAT
TAGAAGAAATGAATTTGCCAGGAAGATGGAAACCAAAAATGATAGGGGGAATTGGAGGTTTTATCAAAGT
AAGACAGTATGATCAGATACTCATAGAAATCTGCGGACATAAAGCTATAGGTACAGTATTAGTAGGACCT
ACACCTGTCAACATAATTGGAAGAAATCTGTTGACTCAGATTGGCTGCACTTTAAATTTTCCCATTAGTC
CTATTGAGACTGTACCAGTAAAATTAAAGCCAGGAATGGATGGCCCAAAAGTTAAACAATGGCCATTGAC
AGAAGAAAAAATAAAAGCATTAGTAGAAATTTGTACAGAAATGGAAAAGGAAGGAAAAATTTCAAAAATT
GGGCCTGAAAATCCATACAATACTCCAGTATTTGCCATAAAGAAAAAAGACAGTACTAAATGGAGAAAAT
TAGTAGATTTCAGAGAACTTAATAAGAGAACTCAAGATTTCTGGGAAGTTCAATTAGGAATACCACATCC
TGCAGGGTTAAAACAGAAAAAATCAGTAACAGTACTGGATGTGGGCGATGCATATTTTTCAGTTCCCTTA
GATAAAGACTTCAGGAAGTATACTGCATTTACCATACCTAGTATAAACAATGAGACACCAGGGATTAGAT
ATCAGTACAATGTGCTTCCACAGGGATGGAAAGGATCACCAGCAATATTCCAGTGTAGCATGACAAAAAT
CTTAGAGCCTTTTAGAAAACAAAATCCAGACATAGTCATCTATCAATACATGGATGATTTGTATGTAGGA
TCTGACTTAGAAATAGGGCAGCATAGAACAAAAATAGAGGAACTGAGACAACATCTGTTGAGGTGGGGAT
TTACCACACCAGACAAAAAACATCAGAAAGAACCTCCATTCCTTTGGATGGGTTATGAACTCCATCCTGA
TAAATGGACAGTACAGCCTATAGTGCTGCCAGAAAAGGACAGCTGGACTGTCAATGACATACAGAAATTA
GTGGGAAAATTGAATTGGGCAAGTCAGATTTATGCAGGGATTAAAGTAAGGCAATTATGTAAACTTCTTA
GGGGAACCAAAGCACTAACAGAAGTAGTACCACTAACAGAAGAAGCAGAGCTAGAACTGGCAGAAAACAG
GGAGATTCTAAAAGAACCGGTACATGGAGTGTATTATGACCCATCAAAAGACTTAATAGCAGAAATACAG
AAGCAGGGGCAAGGCCAATGGACATATCAAATTTATCAAGAGCCATTTAAAAATCTGAAAACAGGAAAGT
ATGCAAGAATGAAGGGTGCCCACACTAATGATGTGAAACAATTAACAGAGGCAGTACAAAAAATAGCCAC
AGAAAGCATAGTAATATGGGGAAAGACTCCTAAATTTAAATTACCCATACAAAAGGAAACATGGGAAGCA
TGGTGGACAGAGTATTGGCAAGCCACCTGGATTCCTGAGTGGGAGTTTGTCAATACCCCTCCCTTAGTGA
AGTTATGGTACCAGTTAGAGAAAGAACCCATAATAGGAGCAGAAACTTTCTATGTAGATGGGGCAGCCAA
TAGGGAAACTAAATTAGGAAAAGCAGGATATGTAACTGACAGAGGAAGACAAAAAGTTGTCCCCCTAACG
GACACAACAAATCAGAAGACTGAGTTACAAGCAATTCATCTAGCTTTGCAGGATTCGGGATTAGAAGTAA
ACATAGTGACAGACTCACAATATGCATTGGGAATCATTCAAGCACAACCAGATAAGAGTGAATCAGAGTT
AGTCAGTCAAATAATAGAGCAGTTAATAAAAAAGGAAAAAGTCTACCTGGCATGGGTACCAGCACACAAA
GGAATTGGAGGAAATGAACAAGTAGATAAATTGGTCAGTGCTGGAATCAGGAAAGTACTATTTTTAGATG
GAATAGATAAGGCCCAAGAAGAACATGAGAAATATCACAGTAATTGGAGAGCAATGGCTAGTGATTTTAA
CCTACCACCTGTAGTAGCAAAAGAAATAGTAGCCAGCTGTGATAAATGTCAGCTAAAAGGGGAAGCCATG
CATGGACAAGTAGACTGTAGCCCAGGAATATGGCAGCTAGTTTGTACACATTTAGAAGGAAAAGTTATCT
TGGTAGCAGTTCATGTAGCCAGTGGATATATAGAAGCAGAAGTAATTCCAGCAGAGACAGGGCAAGAAAC
AGCATACTTCCTCTTAAAATTAGCAGGAAGATGGCCAGTAAAAACAGTACATACAGACAATGGCAGCAAT
TTCACCAGTACTACAGTTAAGGCCGCCTGTTGGTGGGCGGGGATCAAGCAGGAATTTGGCATTCCCTACA
ATCCCCAAAGTCAAGGAGTAATAGAATCTATGAATAAAGAATTAAAGAAAATTATAGGACAGGTAAGAGA
TCAGGCTGAACATCTTAAGACAGCAGTACAAATGGCAGTATTCATCCACAATTTTAAAAGAAAAGGGGGG
ATTGGGGGGTACAGTGCAGGGGAAAGAATAGTAGACATAATAGCAACAGACATACAAACTAAAGAATTAC
AAAAACAAATTACAAAAATTCAAAATTTTCGGGTTTATTACAGGGACAGCAGAGATCCAGTTTGGAAAGG
ACCAGCAAAGCTCCTCTGGAAAGGTGAAGGGGCAGTAGTAATACAAGATAATAGTGACATAAAAGTAGTG
CCAAGAAGAAAAGCAAAGATCATCAGGGATTATGGAAAACAGATGGCAGGTGATGATTGTGTGGCAAGTA
GACAGGATGAGGATTAACACATGGAATTCTGCAACAACTGCTGTTTATCCATTTCAGAATTGGGTGTCGA
CATAGCAGAATAGGCGTTACTCGACAGAGGAGAGCAAGAAATGGAGCCAGTAGATCCTAGACTAGAGCCC
TGGAAGCATCCAGGAAGTCAGCCTAAAACTGCTTGTACCAATTGCTATTGTAAAAAGTGTTGCTTTCATT
GCCAAGTTTGTTTCATGACAAAAGCCTTAGGCATCTCCTATGGCAGGAAGAAGCGGAGACAGCGACGAAG
AGCTCATCAGAACAGTCAGACTCATCAAGCTTCTCTATCAAAGCAGTAAGTAGTACATGTAATGCAACCT
ATAATAGTAGCAATAGTAGCATTAGTAGTAGCAATAATAATAGCAATAGTTGTGTGGTCCATAGTAATCA
TAGAATATAGGAAAATGGCCGCTGATCTTCAGACCTGGAGGAGGAGATATGAGGGACAATTGGAGAAGTG
AATTATATAAATATAAAGTAGTAAAAATTGAACCATTAGGAGTAGCACCCACCAAGGCAAAGAGAAGAGT
GGTGCAGAGAGAAAAAAGAGCAGTGGGAATAGGAGCTTTGTTCCTTGGGTTCTTGGGAGCAGCAGGAAGC
ACTATGGGCGCAGCGTCAATGACGCTGACGGTACAGGCCAGACAATTATTGTCTGGTATAGTGCAGCAGC
AGAACAATTTGCTGAGGGCTATTGAGGCGCAACAGCATCTGTTGCAACTCACAGTCTGGGGCATCAAGCA
GCTCCAGGCAAGAATCCTGGCTGTGGAAAGATACCTAAAGGATCAACAGCTCCTGGGGATTTGGGGTTGC
TCTGGAAAACTCATTTGCACCACTGCTGTGCCTTGGAATGCTAGTTGGAGTAATAAATCTCTGGAACAGA
TTTGGAATCACACGACCTGGATGGAGTGGGACAGAGAAATTAACAATTACACAAGCTTAATACACTCCTT
AATTGAAGAATCGCAAAACCAGCAAGAAAAGAATGAACAAGAATTATTGGAATTAGATAAATGGGCAAGT
TTGTGGAATTGGTTTAACATAACAAATTGGCTGTGGTATATAAAATTATTCATAATGATAGTAGGAGGCT
TGGTAGGTTTAAGAATAGTTTTTGCTGTACTTTCTATAGTGAATAGAGTTAGGCAGGGATATTCACCATT
ATCGTTTCAGACCCACCTCCCAACCCCGAGGGGACCCGACAGGCCCGAAGGAATAGAAGAAGAAGGTGGA
GAGAGAGACAGAGACAGATCCATTCGATTAGTGAACGGATCCTTGGCACTTATCTGGGACGATCTGCGGA
GCCTGTGCCTCTTCAGCTACCACCGCTTGAGAGACTTACTCTTGATTGTAACGAGGATTGTGGAACTTCT
GGGACGCAGGGGGTGGGAAGCCCTCAAATATTGGTGGAATCTCCTACAATATTGGAGTCAGGAGCTAAAG
AATAGTGCTGTTAGCTTGCTCAATGCCACAGCCATAGCAGTAGCTGAGGGGACAGATAGGGTTATAGAAG
TAGTACAAGGAGCTTGTAGAGCTATTCGCCACATACCTAGAAGAATAAGACAGGGCTTGGAAAGGATTTT
GCTATAAGCTCGAAACAACCGGTACCTCTAGAACTATAGCTAGCAGATCTTTTTCCCTCTGCCAAAAATT
ATGGGGACATCATGAAGCCCCTTGAGCATCTGACTTCTGGCTAATAAAGGAAATTTATTTTCATTGCAAT
AGTGTGTTGGAATTTTTTGTGTCTCTCACTCGGAAGGACATATGGGAGGGCAAATCATTTAAAACATCAG
AATGAGTATTTGGTTTAGAGTTTGGCAACATATGCCCATATGCTGGCTGCCATGAACAAAGGTTGGCTAT
AAAGAGGTCATCAGTATATGAAACAGCCCCCTGCTGTCCATTCCTTATTCCATAGAAAAGCCTTGACTTG
AGGTTAGATTTTTTTTATATTTTGTTTTGTGTTATTTTTTTCTTTAACATCCCTAAAATTTTCCTTACAT
GTTTTACTAGCCAGATTTTTCCTCCTCTCCTGACTACTCCCAGTCATAGCTGTCCCTCTTCTCTTATGGA
GATCCCTCGACCTGCAGCCCAAGCTTGGCGTAATCATGGTCATAGCTGTTTCCTGTGTGAAATTGTTATC
CGCTCACAATTCCACACAACATACGAGCCGGAAGCATAAAGTGTAAAGCCTGGGGTGCCTAATGAGTGAG
CTAACTCACATTAATTGCGTTGCGCTCACTGCCCGCTTTCCAGTCGGGAAACCTGTCGTGCCAGCGGATC
CGCATCTCAATTAGTCAGCAACCATAGTCCCGCCCCTAACTCCGCCCATCCCGCCCCTAACTCCGCCCAG
TTCCGCCCATTCTCCGCCCCATGGCTGACTAATTTTTTTTATTTATGCAGAGGCCGAGGCCGCCTCGGCC
TCTGAGCTATTCCAGAAGTAGTGAGGAGGCTTTTTTGGAGGCCTAGGCTTTTGCAAAAAGCTAACTTGTT
TATTGCAGCTTATAATGGTTACAAATAAAGCAATAGCATCACAAATTTCACAAATAAAGCATTTTTTTCA
CTGCATTCTAGTTGTGGTTTGTCCAAACTCATCAATGTATCTTATCATGTCTGGATCCGCTGCATTAATG
AATCGGCCAACGCGCGGGGAGAGGCGGTTTGCGTATTGGGCGCTCTTCCGCTTCCTCGCTCACTGACTCG
CTGCGCTCGGTCGTTCGGCTGCGGCGAGCGGTATCAGCTCACTCAAAGGCGGTAATACGGTTATCCACAG
AATCAGGGGATAACGCAGGAAAGAACATGTGAGCAAAAGGCCAGCAAAAGGCCAGGAACCGTAAAAAGGC
CGCGTTGCTGGCGTTTTTCCATAGGCTCCGCCCCCCTGACGAGCATCACAAAAATCGACGCTCAAGTCAG
AGGTGGCGAAACCCGACAGGACTATAAAGATACCAGGCGTTTCCCCCTGGAAGCTCCCTCGTGCGCTCTC
CTGTTCCGACCCTGCCGCTTACCGGATACCTGTCCGCCTTTCTCCCTTCGGGAAGCGTGGCGCTTTCTCA
TAGCTCACGCTGTAGGTATCTCAGTTCGGTGTAGGTCGTTCGCTCCAAGCTGGGCTGTGTGCACGAACCC
CCCGTTCAGCCCGACCGCTGCGCCTTATCCGGTAACTATCGTCTTGAGTCCAACCCGGTAAGACACGACT
TATCGCCACTGGCAGCAGCCACTGGTAACAGGATTAGCAGAGCGAGGTATGTAGGCGGTGCTACAGAGTT
CTTGAAGTGGTGGCCTAACTACGGCTACACTAGAAGAACAGTATTTGGTATCTGCGCTCTGCTGAAGCCA
GTTACCTTCGGAAAAAGAGTTGGTAGCTCTTGATCCGGCAAACAAACCACCGCTGGTAGCGGTGGTTTTT
TTGTTTGCAAGCAGCAGATTACGCGCAGAAAAAAAGGATCTCAAGAAGATCCTTTGATCTTTTCTACGGG
GTCTGACGCTCAGTGGAACGAAAACTCACGTTAAGGGATTTTGGTCATGAGATTATCAAAAAGGATCTTC
ACCTAGATCCTTTTAAATTAAAAATGAAGTTTTAAATCAATCTAAAGTATATATGAGTAAACTTGGTCTG
ACAGTTACCAATGCTTAATCAGTGAGGCACCTATCTCAGCGATCTGTCTATTTCGTTCATCCATAGTTGC
CTGACTCCCCGTCGTGTAGATAACTACGATACGGGAGGGCTTACCATCTGGCCCCAGTGCTGCAATGATA
CCGCGAGACCCACGCTCACCGGCTCCAGATTTATCAGCAATAAACCAGCCAGCCGGAAGGGCCGAGCGCA
GAAGTGGTCCTGCAACTTTATCCGCCTCCATCCAGTCTATTAATTGTTGCCGGGAAGCTAGAGTAAGTAG
TTCGCCAGTTAATAGTTTGCGCAACGTTGTTGCCATTGCTACAGGCATCGTGGTGTCACGCTCGTCGTTT
GGTATGGCTTCATTCAGCTCCGGTTCCCAACGATCAAGGCGAGTTACATGATCCCCCATGTTGTGCAAAA
AAGCGGTTAGCTCCTTCGGTCCTCCGATCGTTGTCAGAAGTAAGTTGGCCGCAGTGTTATCACTCATGGT
TATGGCAGCACTGCATAATTCTCTTACTGTCATGCCATCCGTAAGATGCTTTTCTGTGACTGGTGAGTAC
TCAACCAAGTCATTCTGAGAATAGTGTATGCGGCGACCGAGTTGCTCTTGCCCGGCGTCAATACGGGATA
ATACCGCGCCACATAGCAGAACTTTAAAAGTGCTCATCATTGGAAAACGTTCTTCGGGGCGAAAACTCTC
AAGGATCTTACCGCTGTTGAGATCCAGTTCGATGTAACCCACTCGTGCACCCAACTGATCTTCAGCATCT
TTTACTTTCACCAGCGTTTCTGGGTGAGCAAAAACAGGAAGGCAAAATGCCGCAAAAAAGGGAATAAGGG
CGACACGGAAATGTTGAATACTCATACTCTTCCTTTTTCAATATTATTGAAGCATTTATCAGGGTTATTG
TCTCATGAGCGGATACATATTTGAATGTATTTAGAAAAATAAACAAATAGGGGTTCCGCGCACATTTCCC
CGAAAAGTGCCACCTG
Features (pLannotate 1.2.2; 25 found; start..end, strand, type, name):
      5..384     +  enhancer       CMV enhancer: human cytomegalovirus immediate early enhancer
    386..661     +  promoter       chicken β-actin promoter: No description available
    662..1678    +  intron         chimeric intron: chimera between introns from chicken β-actin and rabbit β-globin
   1676..1741    +  CDS            HBB (fragment): HBB_LEPEU - Experimental evidence at protein level: Swiss-Prot protein existence level 1. Involved in oxygen transport from the lung to the various peripheral tissues. From Lepus europaeus (European hare).
   1745..1781    +  misc_feature   HIV-1 Ψ (fragment): packaging signal of human immunodeficiency virus type 1
   1784..3061    +  CDS            HIV-1 gag (fragment) (sequence partly withheld): gag protein from human immunodeficiency virus 1; gag
   3098..3802    +  CDS            mNeonGreen: mNeonGreen is a basic (constitutively fluorescent) green/yellow fluorescent protein published in 2013, derived from Branchiostoma lanceolatum. It is reported to be a very rapidly-maturing monomer with moderate acid sensitivity.
   3838..6849    +  CDS            HIV-1 pol: pol protein from human immunodeficiency virus 1; pol
   6858..6956    +  CDS            vpr (fragment): VPR_HV19N - Protein inferred from homology: Swiss-Prot protein existence level 3. During virus entry, plays a role in the transport of the viral pre-integration (PIC) complex to the host nucleus. This function is crucial for viral infection of non-dividing macrophages. May act directly at the nuclear pore complex, by binding nucleoporins phenylalanine-glycine (FG)-repeat regions. From Human immunodeficiency virus type 1 group M subtype G (isolate 92NG083) (HIV-1).
   6943..7158    +  CDS            tat (fragment): TAT_HV1H2 - Experimental evidence at protein level: Swiss-Prot protein existence level 1. Extracellular circulating Tat can be endocytosed by surrounding uninfected cells via the binding to several surface receptors such as CD26, CXCR4, heparan sulfate proteoglycans (HSPG) or LDLR. Neurons are rarely infected, but they internalize Tat via their LDLR. Through its interaction with nuclear HATs, Tat is potentially able to control the acetylation-dependent cellular gene expression. Modulates the expression of many cellular genes involved in cell survival, proliferation or in coding for cytokines o
   7174..7269    +  CDS            vpu (fragment): VPU_HV1B1 - Experimental evidence at protein level: Swiss-Prot protein existence level 1. Enhances virion budding by targeting host CD4 and Tetherin/BST2 to proteasome degradation. Degradation of CD4 prevents any unwanted premature interactions between viral Env and its host receptor CD4 in the endoplasmic reticulum. Degradation of antiretroviral protein Tetherin/BST2 is important for virion budding, as BST2 tethers new viral particles to the host cell membrane. Mechanistically, Vpu bridges either CD4 or BST2 to BTRC, a substrate recognition subunit of the Skp1/Cullin/F-box protein E3 ubiquiti
   7423..7656    +  misc_feature   RRE: The Rev response element (RRE) of HIV-1 allows for Rev-dependent mRNA export from the nucleus to the cytoplasm.
   8033..8307    +  CDS            Rev (fragment): human immunodeficiency virus 1 (HIV-1) Rev protein; rev; enhances nuclear export of unspliced and incompletely spliced viral mRNAs
   8555..8610    +  polyA_signal   β-globin poly(A) signal: rabbit β-globin polyadenylation signal (Gil and Proudfoot, 1987)
   8993..9015    -  protein_bind   lac operator (fragment): The lac repressor binds to the lac operator to inhibit transcription in E. coli. This inhibition can be relieved by adding lactose or isopropyl-β-D-thiogalactopyranoside (IPTG). lac repressor encoded by lacI
   9019..9049    -  promoter       lac promoter: promoter for the E. coli lac operon
   9064..9085    -  protein_bind   CAP binding site: CAP binding activates transcription in the presence of cAMP. E. coli catabolite activator protein
   9098..9137    -  CDS            lacI (fragment): lac repressor; lacI; The lac repressor binds to the lac operator to inhibit transcription in E. coli. This inhibition can be relieved by adding lactose or isopropyl-β-D-thiogalactopyranoside (IPTG).
   9144..9166    +  promoter       SV40 promoter (fragment): SV40 enhancer and early promoter
   9190..9325    +  rep_origin     SV40 ori: SV40 origin of replication
   9345..9479    +  polyA_signal   SV40 poly(A) signal: SV40 polyadenylation signal
   9481..9535    -  CDS            lacI (fragment): lac repressor; lacI; The lac repressor binds to the lac operator to inhibit transcription in E. coli. This inhibition can be relieved by adding lactose or isopropyl-β-D-thiogalactopyranoside (IPTG).
   9718..10306   -  rep_origin     ori: high-copy-number ColE1/pMB1/pBR322/pUC origin of replication
  10477..11337   -  CDS            AmpR: β-lactamase; bla; confers resistance to ampicillin, carbenicillin, and related antibiotics
  11338..11442   -  promoter       AmpR promoter: bla
