[The description below was written by a language model from this plasmid's Addgene catalogue record and pLannotate feature annotations shown in this document.]
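Description:
psPax2-D64V-NC-mNeon is a second-generation lentiviral packaging plasmid derived from psPAX2-D64V-NC-MS2, in which the MS2 coat protein previously fused to the HIV-1 nucleocapsid (NC) domain of Gag has been replaced by the green/yellow fluorescent protein mNeonGreen (an insert of about 709 bp, introduced by Gibson cloning). It is catalogued as a mammalian expression vector with no mammalian selectable marker. In bacteria it is maintained through a high-copy ColE1/pUC-type origin and an ampicillin resistance gene. An SV40 origin is also annotated, which allows episomal amplification in cells expressing large T antigen.

The catalogue lists the promoter as CMV, but the feature table shows the CAG-type arrangement: CMV enhancer, chicken β-actin promoter and a chimeric β-actin/β-globin intron, with a rabbit β-globin polyadenylation signal at the end of the unit. This drives HIV-1 gag, the mNeonGreen coding sequence placed between the annotated gag fragment and pol, then pol, followed by tat and rev sequences and the Rev response element that permits Rev-dependent nuclear export of the unspliced transcript. Only short fragments of vpr, vpu and the Ψ packaging signal remain, so the helper RNA is not expected to be efficiently packaged itself. The "D64V" in the name indicates the integrase catalytic mutation commonly used to make integration-deficient particles, although the feature table does not annotate it separately.

Co-transfected with an envelope plasmid, and a transfer vector where needed, the construct should yield viral particles carrying mNeonGreen in their Gag-derived core, so that they can be followed by fluorescence. The associated publication concerns engineered viral cell entry linked to receptor biology and single-cell genomics.
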