Addgene plasmid #196509: psPax2-D64V-NC-mNeon
Purpose: mNeon fluorescent protein fused to nucleocapsid protein in psPAX2
Depositing lab: Howard Chang. Depositing organization: Stanford University. Publication: Engineered cell entry links receptor biology with single-cell genomics. Yu B, Shi Q, Belk JA, Yost KE, Parker KR, Li R, Liu BB, Huang H, Lingwood D, Greenleaf WJ, Davis MM, Satpathy AT, Chang HY. Cell. 2022 Dec 22;185(26):4904-4920.e22. doi: 10.1016/j.cell.2022.11.016. Epub 2022 Dec 13. PubMed 36516854.
Backbone
  Vector backbone: psPAX2-D64V-NC-MS2 (Plasmid #122944)
  Modifications to backbone: Replace MS2 coat protein with mNeon
  Vector type: Mammalian Expression
  Selectable markers: NA
Growth in bacteria
  Bacterial resistance: Ampicillin, 100 μg/mL
  Growth temperature: 37°C
  Growth strain: NEB Stable
  Copy number: High Copy
Gene/Insert
  Gene/Insert name: mNeon
  Species: Synthetic
  Insert size (bp): 709
  Promoter: CMV
  Tag / fusion protein: mNeon (C terminal on insert)
  Cloning method: Gibson Cloning
  Sequencing primers: 5′ gcaaagaagggcacatagcca; 3′ ttggctctggtctgctctga
Terms and licenses: Academic/Nonprofit Terms; Industry Terms: Not Available to Industry
How to cite: psPax2-D64V-NC-mNeon was a gift from Howard Chang (Addgene plasmid # 196509 ; http://n2t.net/addgene:196509 ; RRID:Addgene_196509)
